>Addgene plasmid #200995 | pTn7-SCOUT21 | addgene full sequence | sequence record 395036 | Addgene NGS Result
GGGCAGGATAGGTGAAGTAGGCCCACCCGCGAGCGGGTGTTCCTTCTTCACTGTCCCTTATTCGCACCTG
GCGGTGCTCAACGGGAATCCTGCTCTGCGAGGCTGGCCGATAAGCTCTGATAACGCAGGAAAGAACATGG
GCAGTTCAACCTGTTGATAGTACGTACTAAGCTCTCATGTTTCACGTACTAAGCTCTCAAGTTTAACGTA
CTAAGCTCTCATGTTTAACGAACTAAACCCTCATGGCTAACGTACTAAGCTCTCATGGCTAACGTACTAA
GCTCTCATGTTTCACGTACTAAGCTCTCATGTTTGAACAATAAAATTAATATAAATCAGCAACTTAAATA
GCCTCTAAGGTTTTAAGTTTTATAAGAAAAAAAAGAATATATAAGGCTTTTAAAGCTTTTAAGGTTTAAC
GGTTGTGGACAACAAGCCAGGGATGTAACGCACTGAGAAGCCCTTAGAGCCTCTCAAAGCAATTTTGAGT
GACACAGGAACACTTAACGGCTGACAACCGGCTGGTAACAGGATTAGCAGAGCGAGGTATGTAGGCGGTG
CTACAGAGTTCTTGAAGTGGTGGCCTAACTACGGCTACACTAGAAGAACAGTATTTGGTATCTGCGCTCT
GCTGAAGCCAGTTACCTTCGGAAAAAGAGTTGGTAGCTCTTGATCCGGCAAACAAACCACCGCTGGTAGC
GGTGGTTTTTTTGTTTGCAAGCAGCAGATTACGCGCAGAAAAAAAGGATCTCAAGAAGATCCTTTGATCT
TTTCTACGGGGTCTGACGCTCAGTGGAACGAAAACTCACGTTAAGGGATTTTGGTCATGAGATTATCAAA
AAGGATCTTCACCTAGATCCTTTTAAATTAAAAATGAAGTTTTAAATCAATCTAAAGTATATATGAGTAA
ACTTGGTCTGACAGTTACCAATGCTTAATCAGTGAGGCACCTATCTCAGCGATCTGTCTATTTCGTTCAT
CCATAGTTGCCTGACTCCCCGTCGTGTAGATAACTACGATACGGGAGGGCTTACCATCTGGCCCCAGTGC
TGCAATGATACCGCGGGACCCACGCTCACCGGCTCCAGATTTATCAGCAATAAACCAGCCAGCCGGAAGG
GCCGAGCGCAGAAGTGGTCCTGCAACTTTATCCGCCTCCATCCAGTCTATTAATTGTTGCCGGGAAGCTA
GAGTAAGTAGTTCGCCAGTTAATAGTTTGCGCAACGTTGTTGCCATTGCTACAGGCATCGTGGTGTCACG
CTCGTCGTTTGGTATGGCTTCATTCAGCTCCGGTTCCCAACGATCAAGGCGAGTTACATGATCCCCCATG
TTGTGCAAAAAAGCGGTTAGCTCCTTCGGTCCTCCGATCGTTGTCAGAAGTAAGTTGGCCGCAGTGTTAT
CACTCATGGTTATGGCAGCACTGCATAATTCTCTTACTGTCATGCCATCCGTAAGATGCTTTTCTGTGAC
TGGTGAGTACTCAACCAAGTCATTCTGAGAATAGTGTATGCGGCGACCGAGTTGCTCTTGCCCGGCGTCA
ATACGGGATAATACCGCGCCACATAGCAGAACTTTAAAAGTGCTCATCATTGGAAAACGTTCTTCGGGGC
GAAAACTCTCAAGGATCTTACCGCTGTTGAGATCCAGTTCGATGTAACCCACTCGTGCACCCAACTGATC
TTCAGCATCTTTTACTTTCACCAGCGTTTCTGGGTGAGCAAAAACAGGAAGGCAAAATGCCGCAAAAAAG
GGAATAAGGGCGACACGGAAATGTTGAATACTCATACTCTTCCTTTTTCAATATTATTGAAGCATTTATC
AGGGTTATTGTCTCATGAGCGGATACATATTTGAATGTATTTAGAAAAATAAACAAATAGGGGTTCCGCG
TACATTTCCCCGAAAAGTGCCACCTGACGTCTAAGAAACCATTATTATCATGACATTAACCTATAAAAAT
AGGCGTATCACGAGGCCCTTTCGTCTAAGCAGACGGTCACAGCTTGTCTGTAAGCGGATGCCGGGAGCAG
ACAAGCCCGTCAGGGCGCGTCAGCGGGTGTTGGCGGGTGTCGGGGCTGGCTTAACTATGCGGCATCAGAG
CAGATTGTACTGAGAGTGCACCATATGCGGTGTGAAATACCGCACAGATGCGTAAGGAGAAAATACCGCA
TCAGGCGCCATTCGCCATTCAGGCTGCGCAACTGTTGGGAAGGGCGATCGGTGCGGGCCTCTTCGCTATT
ACGCCAGCTAGAGGACCAGCCGCGTAACCTGGCAAAATCGGTTACGGTTGAGTAATAAATGGATGCCCTG
CGTAAGCAGGTGTGGGCGGACAATAAAGTCTTAAACTGAACAAAATAGATCTAAACTATGACAATAAAGT
CTTAAACTAGACAGAATAGTTGTAAACTGAAATCAGTCCAGTTATGCTGTGAAAAAGCATACTGGACTTT
TGTTATGGCTAAAGCAAACTCTTCATTTTCTGAAGTGCAAATTGCCCGTCGTATTAAAGAGGGGCGTGGG
GTTCGAGGTCGACGGTATCGATAAGCTAGCTTAATTAGCTGAGCTTGGACTCCTGTTGATAGATCCAGTA
ATGACCTCAGAACTCCATCTGGATTTGTTCAGAACGCTCGGTTGCCGCCGGGCGTTTTTTATTGGTGAGA
ATCCAAGCTAGACTGCGATGAGTGGCAGGGCGGGGCGTAATTTTTTTAAGGCAGTTATTGGTGCCCTTAA
ACGCCTGGGGTAATGACTCTCTAGCTTGAGGCATCAAATAAAACGAAAGGCTCAGTCGAAAGACTGGGCC
TTTCGTTTTATCTGTTGTTTGTCGGTGAACGCTCTCCTGAGTAGGACAAATCCGCCGCTAGGAGCTTGCG
GCCCGGACGATCGAATTGGGGATCTTGAAGTACCTATTCCGAAGTTCCTATTCTCTAGAAAGTATAGGAA
CTTCAGAGCGCTTTTGAAGCTGATGTGCTTAAAAACTTACTCTTAGTCAATTTACCGAACAACTCCGCGG
CCGGGAAGCCGATCTCGGCTTGAACGAATTGTTAGGTGGCGGTACTTGGGTCGATATCAAAGTGCATCAC
TTCTTCCCGTATGCCCAACTTTGTATAGAGAGCCACTGCGGGATCGTCACCGTAATCTGCTTGCACGTAG
ATCACATAAGCACCAAGCGCGTTGGCCTCATGCTTGAGGAGATTGATGAGCGCGGTGGCAATGCCCTGCC
TCCGGTGCTCTCCGGAGACTGCGAGATCATAGATATAGATCTCACTACGCGGCTGCTCAAACTTGGGCAG
AACGTAAGCCGCGAGAGCGCCAACAACCGCTTCTTGGTCGAAGGCAGCAAGCGCGATGAATGTCTTACTA
CGGAGCAAGTTCCCGAGGTAATCGGAGTCCGGCTGATGTTGGGAGTAGGTGGCTACGTCGCCGAACTCAC
GACCGAAAAGATCAAGAGCAGCCCGCATGGATTTGACTTGGTCAGGGCCGAGCCTACATGTGCGAATGAT
GCCCATACTTGAGCCACCTAACTTTGTTTTAGGGCGACTGCCCTGCTGCGTAACATCGTTGCTGCTGCGT
AACATCGTTGCTGCTCCATAACATCAAACATCGACCCACGGCGTAACGCGCTTGCTGCTTGGATGCCCGA
GGCATAGGCTGTACAAAAAAACAGTCATAACAAGCCATGAAAACCGCCACTGCGCCGTTACCACCGCTGC
GTTCGGTCAAGGTTCTGGACCAGTTGCGTGAGCGCATACGCTACTTGCATTACAGTTTACGAACCGAACA
GGCTTATGTCAATTGCTCCATTGCTGTTGACAAAGGGAATCAGGGGATCTTGAAGTTCCTATTCCGAAGT
TCCTATTCTCTAGAAAGTATAGGAACTTCAGAGCGCTTTTGAAGCTAATTCGAGATCATGCATAATGCCG
AATTCGGATCCGGAGTGCCTTGTCTTCTGGCCGAATTCGGATCCGGAGTTGGCAGCTAGCTCAGTCCTAG
GTATTGTGCTAGCTACTCTAGAGCTAATCATCTCGTACTAAAGAGGAGAAATTAACCAATGGCGAGCTTG
GTTAAGAAAGATATGTGTGTTAAGATGACGATGGAAGGTACTGTGAACGGTTATCACTTTAAGTGCGTTG
GCGAGGGTGAAGGCAAGCCGTTCGAGGGCACGCAGAACATGCGCATTCGTGTCACCGAGGGCGGTCCGCT
GCCTTTTGCATTCGACATCCTGGCCCCGTGCTGTATGTACGGCTCTAAGACCTTCATTAAACACGTGAGC
GGTATCCCGGATTACTTTAAAGAGTCCTTTCCAGAGGGCTTCACTTGGGAACGTACCCAGATTTTTGAGG
ACGGTGGTGTTCTGACCGCGCACCAAGACACCAGCCTGGAAGGTAATTGCCTGATCTATAAAGTGAAGGT
TCTGGGTACCAATTTCCCGGCGAATGGTCCGGTGATGCAAAAGAAAACCGCGGGTTGGGAGCCGTGCGTC
GAGATGCTGTATCCGCGTGACGGCGTCTTGTGTGGTCAGAGCTTGATGGCGCTGAAGTGCACCGATGGCA
ATCATCTGACCAGCCACCTGCGCACGACGTATCGTAGCCGTAAACCGAGCAACGCCGTTAACATGCCGGA
GTTCCATTTTGGTGACCATCGCATCGAAATCCTGAAAGCTGAGCAGGGCAAATTCTACGAACAATACGAA
TCGGCTGTCGCACGTTACAGCGATGTGCCGGAAAAAGCGACGTAAGTGAGCTTCTCGGTACCAAATTCCA
GAAAAGAGGCCTCCCGAAAGGGGGGCCTTTTTTCGTTTTGGTCCTCCTTGGCGCTACGAAGACAAGGGAC
CGCTCTTGGACTCCTGTTGATAGATCCAGTAATGACCTCAGAACTCCATCTGGATTTGTTCAGAACGCTC
GGTTGCCGCCGGGCGTTTTTTATTGGTGAGAATCCAGGCAATCAATCGTGCTTTCGCGAAGGCCTTGCAG
GCCAACCAGATAAGTGAAATCTAGTTCCAAACTATTTTGTCATTTTTAATTTTCGTATTAGCTTACGACG
CTACACCCAGTTCCCATCTATTTTGTCACTCTTCCCTAAATAATCCTTAAAAACTCCATTTCCACCCCTC
CCAGTTCCCAACTATTTTGTCCGCCCACAGCGGGGCATTTTTCTTCCTGTTATGTTTGGGCGCTGCATTA
ATGAATCGGCCAACGCGCGGGGAGAGGCGGTTTGCGTATTGGGCGCTCTTCCGCTTCCTCGCTCACTGAC
CCGCTGCGCTCGGTCGTTCGGCTGCGGCGAGCGGTATCAGGGGATTCCTTAAGGTATACTTTCCGCTGCA
TAACCCTGCTTCGGGGTCATTATAGCGATTTTTTCGGTATATCCATCCTTTTTCGCACGATATACAGGAT
TTTGCCAAAGGGTTCGTGTAGACTTTCCTTGGTGTATCCAACGGCGTCAGCC
Features (pLannotate 1.2.2; 21 found; start..end, strand, type, name):
      1..109     +  oriT           oriT: incP origin of transfer
    141..516     +  rep_origin     R6K γ ori: γ replication origin from E. coli plasmid R6K; requires the R6K initiator protein pi for replication
    522..754     -  rep_origin     ori (fragment): high-copy-number ColE1/pMB1/pBR322/pUC origin of replication
    925..1785    -  CDS            AmpR: β-lactamase; bla; confers resistance to ampicillin, carbenicillin, and related antibiotics
   1786..1890    -  promoter       AmpR promoter: bla
   2076..2175    +  misc_feature   bom (fragment): basis of mobility region from pBR322
   2181..2249    -  CDS            lacZα (fragment): LacZα fragment of β-galactosidase; lacZ fragment
   2321..2519    -  mobile_element Tn7R (fragment): mini-Tn7 element (right end of the Tn7 transposon) Tn7
   2523..2547    -  misc_feature   MCS (fragment): pBluescript multiple cloning site
   2568..2662    +  terminator     lambda t0 terminator: transcription terminator from phage lambda
   2672..2701    +  CDS            CmR (fragment): chloramphenicol acetyltransferase confers resistance to chloramphenicol
   2765..2851    +  terminator     rrnB T1 terminator: Escherichia coli rrnB; transcription terminator T1 from the E. coli rrnB gene
   2911..2944    +  protein_bind   FRT (minimal): supports FLP-mediated excision but not integration (Turan and Bode, 2011) FLP recombinase from the Saccharomyces cerevisiae 2μ plasmid
   3042..3575    -  CDS            GmR: gentamycin acetyltransferase; aacC1; confers resistance to gentamycin
   3764..3792    -  promoter       Pc promoter: intI1 (promoter lies within the coding sequence); class 1 integron promoter
   3832..3879    +  protein_bind   FRT: FLP-mediated recombination occurs in the 8-bp core sequence TCTAGAAA (Turan and Bode, 2011). FLP recombinase from the Saccharomyces cerevisiae 2μ plasmid
   3973..3994    +  promoter       J23119(SpeI) promoter (fragment): bacterial promoter (Registry of Standard Biological Parts BBa J23119) modified to end with an SpeI site
   4049..4708    +  CDS            AQ14: AQ14 is a basic (constitutively fluorescent) red fluorescent protein published in 2005, derived from Actinia equina.
   4839..4933    +  terminator     lambda t0 terminator: transcription terminator from phage lambda
   4974..5139    -  mobile_element Tn7L: mini-Tn7 element (left end of the Tn7 transposon) Tn7
   5172..5226    -  CDS            lacI (fragment): lac repressor; lacI; The lac repressor binds to the lac operator to inhibit transcription in E. coli. This inhibition can be relieved by adding lactose or isopropyl-β-D-thiogalactopyranoside (IPTG).
