[The description below was written by a language model from this plasmid's Addgene catalogue record and pLannotate feature annotations shown in this document.]
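Description:
pTn7-SCOUT21 is an empty-backbone mini-Tn7 delivery plasmid of the pUC18R6KT-miniTn7 type, derived from pTn7-SCOUT20 and listed as a bacterial expression vector of 5,442 bp. Replication depends on the R6K γ origin, which needs the pi initiator protein, so the plasmid is maintained at high copy only in pir-expressing E. coli such as the pir-116 strain named in the record. Only a fragment of the pUC-type origin is annotated. In hosts lacking pi it should therefore behave as a suicide vector. An incP oriT allows conjugative transfer into recipient bacteria. The backbone carries an ampicillin resistance gene with its own promoter, giving dual ampicillin and gentamicin selection in E. coli.

The transposable segment lies between the Tn7R and Tn7L ends. Just inside Tn7R are lambda t0 and rrnB T1 terminators, which insulate the cargo from read-through transcription. Next comes the gentamicin acetyltransferase gene (aacC1) driven by the class 1 integron Pc promoter. This cassette was added by Golden Gate cloning at an Esp3I site and is flanked by FRT sequences, an arrangement intended for FLP-mediated marker removal after integration. Downstream, the annotation detects a J23119-type constitutive promoter fragment followed by a coding sequence matched to AQ14, an Actinia equina-derived red fluorescent or chromoprotein-like sequence, and a second lambda t0 terminator. The catalogue entry does not describe this cassette. It may be a visual placeholder at the cloning position, but the record does not say so. Short lacZα, lacI, CmR, bom and MCS fragments appear to be backbone remnants.

The associated publication concerns stable fluorescent markers for tracking synthetic bacterial communities. This suggests the plasmid is a scaffold for building gentamicin-selectable Tn7 chromosomal tagging constructs, with the transposase presumably supplied separately, since none is annotated.
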