Addgene plasmid #200995: pTn7-SCOUT21
Purpose: (Empty Backbone) pLv2-pUC18R6KT-miniTn7-Gm, GmR, ApR
Depositing lab: Philip Poole. Depositing organization: University of Oxford. Publication: Stable, fluorescent markers for tracking synthetic communities and assembly dynamics. Jorrin B, Haskett TL, Knights HE, Martyn A, Underwood TJ, Dolliver J, Ledermann R, Poole PS. Microbiome. 2024 May 7;12(1):81. doi: 10.1186/s40168-024-01792-2. PubMed 38715147.
Backbone
  Vector backbone: pTn7-SCOUT20
  Backbone manufacturer: Philip Poole lab
  Backbone size (bp): 5442
  Modifications to backbone: Clone by Golden Gate a gentamycin resistant cassette in the Esp3I site between FRT sequences within the mini-Tn7 transposon
  Vector type: Bacterial Expression
Growth in bacteria
  Bacterial resistance: Ampicillin and Gentamicin, 100 & 10 μg/mL
  Growth temperature: 37°C
  Growth strain: EC100D pir-116
  Copy number: High Copy
Gene/Insert
  Cloning method: Restriction Enzyme
Terms and licenses: Academic/Nonprofit Terms; Industry Terms: Not Available to Industry
Depositor comments: Ec100D pir-116 genotype: F- mcrA Δ(mrr-hsdRMS-mcrBC) ϕ80dlacZΔM15 ΔlacX74 recA1 endA1 araD139 Δ(ara, leu)7697 galU galK λ- rpsL nupG pir-116(DHRF) Maintains plasmids at ~250 copies per cell. This strain is naturally resistant to streptomycin
How to cite: pTn7-SCOUT21 was a gift from Philip Poole (Addgene plasmid # 200995 ; http://n2t.net/addgene:200995 ; RRID:Addgene_200995)
